Addgene plasmid #179891: pJET-10-mCherry-R11b
Purpose: Donor with homologous arms for Rab11b to knock in mCherry
Depositing lab: Patrick Caswell. Depositing organization: University of Manchester. Publication: On demand expression control of endogenous genes with DExCon, DExogron and LUXon reveals differential dynamics of Rab11 family members. Gemperle J, Harrison TS, Flett C, Adamson AD, Caswell PT. Elife. 2022 Jun 16;11. pii: 76651. doi: 10.7554/eLife.76651. PubMed 35708998.
Backbone
  Vector backbone: pJet1.2
  Backbone manufacturer: Thermo Scientific
  Backbone size w/o insert (bp): 3000
  Total vector size (bp): 4184
  Vector type: Mammalian Expression, Bacterial Expression, CRISPR ; Donor for homologous based knock in
  Selectable markers: mCherry
Growth in bacteria
  Bacterial resistance: Ampicillin, 100 μg/mL
  Growth temperature: 37°C
  Growth strain: DH5alpha
  Copy number: Low Copy
Gene/Insert
  Gene/Insert name: RAB11B, member RAS oncogene family (alt names: H-YPT3; NDAGSCW)
  Species: H. sapiens (human)
  Insert size (bp): 1210
  GenBank ID: NM_004218.3
  Entrez Gene: RAB11B (a.k.a. H-YPT3, NDAGSCW)
  Tag / fusion protein: mCherry (N terminal on insert)
  Cloning method: Gibson Cloning
  Sequencing primers: 5′ CGACTCACTATAGGGAGAGCG; 3′ AAGAACATCGATTTTCCATGGCAG
Terms and licenses: Academic/Nonprofit Terms; Industry Terms: Not Available to Industry
Depositor comments: Here donor for mCherry knock in to Rab11b. Please visit https://www.biorxiv.org/content/10.1101/2021.12.03.471086v1.full for bioRxiv preprint.
How to cite: pJET-10-mCherry-R11b was a gift from Patrick Caswell (Addgene plasmid # 179891 ; http://n2t.net/addgene:179891 ; RRID:Addgene_179891)
