[The description below was written by a language model from this plasmid's Addgene catalogue record and pLannotate feature annotations shown in this document.]
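Description:
pJET-10-mCherry-R11b is a homology-directed repair donor plasmid built on the pJET1.2 cloning vector and designed to knock the red fluorescent protein mCherry into the endogenous human RAB11B locus during CRISPR-mediated genome editing. The roughly 1.2 kb insert, assembled by Gibson cloning, consists of the mCherry coding sequence flanked by RAB11B-derived homology arms, arranged so that mCherry becomes an N-terminal tag on the Rab11b protein once integrated. The feature table annotates only the mCherry open reading frame within the insert. The unannotated stretches on either side of it presumably correspond to the homology arms, though their exact boundaries are not recorded. No mammalian promoter is annotated, which fits a donor in which the fusion is meant to be expressed from the native RAB11B promoter after integration rather than from the plasmid itself. mCherry fluorescence is listed as the selectable marker, so edited cells can be identified or sorted by red signal.

The backbone carries the usual pJET1.2 elements: a ColE1/pUC-type origin of replication, the β-lactamase gene with its own promoter for ampicillin selection in E. coli, T7 promoters upstream of the cloning site, and a fragment of the eco47IR lethal gene under a lac UV5 promoter. In the parent vector that gene provides positive selection for inserts, and here it is disrupted. The catalogue lists the plasmid as low copy, whereas the annotated origin is described as a high-copy type. The sequenced record is 4,155 nt, slightly shorter than the stated total of 4,184 bp. The plasmid belongs to a toolkit for tagging and controlling expression of endogenous Rab11 family genes to compare their dynamics.
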