Features (pLannotate 1.2.2; 10 found; start..end, strand, type, name):
    305..323     +  promoter       T7 promoter: promoter for bacteriophage T7 RNA polymerase
    373..391     +  promoter       T7 promoter: promoter for bacteriophage T7 RNA polymerase
    718..1425    +  CDS            mCherry: mCherry is a basic (constitutively fluorescent) red fluorescent protein published in 2004, derived from Discosoma sp.. It is reported to be a very rapidly-maturing monomer with low acid sensitivity.
   1554..1934    -  CDS            eco47IR (fragment): T2E7_ECOLX - Protein predicted: Swiss-Prot protein existence level 4. Recognizes the double-stranded sequence GGWCC and cleaves after G-1. From Escherichia coli.
   1987..2017    -  promoter       lac UV5 promoter: E. coli lac promoter with an "up" mutation
   2032..2053    -  protein_bind   CAP binding site: CAP binding activates transcription in the presence of cAMP. E. coli catabolite activator protein
   2078..2161    -  CDS            lacI (fragment): lac repressor; lacI; The lac repressor binds to the lac operator to inhibit transcription in E. coli. This inhibition can be relieved by adding lactose or isopropyl-β-D-thiogalactopyranoside (IPTG).
   2344..2932    -  rep_origin     ori: high-copy-number ColE1/pMB1/pBR322/pUC origin of replication
   3103..3963    -  CDS            AmpR: β-lactamase; bla; confers resistance to ampicillin, carbenicillin, and related antibiotics
   3964..4068    -  promoter       AmpR promoter: bla
>Addgene plasmid #179891 | pJET-10-mCherry-R11b | addgene full sequence | sequence record 357335 | Addgene NGS Result
GCCCCTGCAGCCGAATTATATTATTTTTGCCAAATAATTTTTAACAAAAGCTCTGAAGTCTTCTTCATTT
AAATTCTTAGATGATACTTCATCTGGAAAATTGTCCCAATTAGTAGCATCACGCTGTGAGTAAGTTCTAA
ACCATTTTTTTATTGTTGTATTATCTCTAATCTTACTACTCGATGAGTTTTCGGTATTATCTCTATTTTT
AACTTGGAGCAGGTTCCATTCATTGTTTTTTTCATCATAGTGAATAAAATCAACTGCTTTAACACTTGTG
CCTGAACACCATATCCATCCGGCGTAATACGACTCACTATAGGGAGAGCGGCCGCCAGATCTTCCGGATG
GCTCGAGTTTTTCAGCAAGATATAATACGACTCACTATAGGGCAGTCTTCCGCCCCGCCCTCTTGAGCTC
GCCCCTGATAGGCTGGCGCGTCCGTCACTTCAAAAAGGTCCGCATTCCTTCCGCCTTTCTCCAGGACACC
GAGGGCGAGGAGGGTGGTACCAAGCGGCGCCCACCCTCAGAGCACTACTTCCATCTCTGATTGGCTTCGC
TGGGTGCCCGTCGCTACTCCACTCGCCGCTGATAGGCCATTCAACCGCCGCTCTGCGCGGCGCCGGCTCC
GCCCCCGTCGGGTGTTTGTGGTGGGGCTGCGGAGTCGCCGATCCCGCCGGAAGCGCCAGGACAATGGGAT
CGGGTGGGACTAGTGGCATGGTGTCCAAGGGCGAAGAGGACAACATGGCCATCATCAAAGAATTCATGCG
GTTCAAGGTGCACATGGAAGGCAGCGTGAACGGCCACGAGTTCGAGATTGAAGGCGAAGGCGAGGGCAGA
CCTTACGAGGGAACACAGACCGCCAAGCTGAAAGTGACCAAAGGCGGCCCTCTGCCTTTTGCCTGGGACA
TTCTGAGCCCTCAGTTTATGTACGGCAGCAAGGCCTACGTGAAGCACCCCGCCGATATTCCCGACTACCT
GAAGCTGAGCTTCCCCGAGGGCTTCAAGTGGGAGAGAGTGATGAACTTCGAGGACGGCGGCGTGGTCACC
GTGACTCAAGATAGCTCTCTGCAGGACGGCGAGTTCATCTACAAAGTGAAGCTGCGGGGCACCAACTTTC
CCTCTGATGGCCCCGTGATGCAGAAAAAGACCATGGGCTGGGAAGCCAGCAGCGAGAGAATGTACCCTGA
AGATGGCGCCCTGAAGGGCGAGATCAAGCAGCGGCTGAAACTGAAGGATGGCGGCCACTACGACGCCGAA
GTGAAAACCACCTACAAGGCCAAGAAACCCGTGCAGCTGCCTGGCGCCTACAACGTGAACATCAAGCTGG
ACATCACCAGCCACAACGAGGACTACACCATCGTGGAACAGTACGAGAGAGCCGAAGGCAGACACAGCAC
AGGCGGAATGGACGAGCTGTACAAGGGAACCGGTGCTGGAAGTGGTACCCGGGACGACGAGTACGACTAC
CTATTCAAAGGTGCGGCCGGTGGGGCACAGACGGGCGAAGTCGTGGCGGCGAGGCGGCGGGCAGACGGGC
CAAGGCCGCGCTATCTTTCTAGAAGATCTCCTACAATATTCTCAGCTGCCATGGAAAATCGATGTTCTTC
TTTTATTCTCTCAAGATTTTCAGGCTGTATATTAAAACTTATATTAAGAACTATGCTAACCACCTCATCA
GGAACCGTTGTAGGTGGCGTGGGTTTTCTTGGCAATCGACTCTCATGAAAACTACGAGCTAAATATTCAA
TATGTTCCTCTTGACCAACTTTATTCTGCATTTTTTTTGAACGAGGTTTAGAGCAAGCTTCAGGAAACTG
AGACAGGAATTTTATTAAAAATTTAAATTTTGAAGAAAGTTCAGGGTTAATAGCATCCATTTTTTGCTTT
GCAAGTTCCTCAGCATTCTTAACAAAAGACGTCTCTTTTGACATGTTTAAAGTTTAAACCTCCTGTGTGA
AATTATTATCCGCTCATAATTCCACACATTATACGAGCCGGAAGCATAAAGTGTAAAGCCTGGGGTGCCT
AATGAGTGAGCTAACTCACATTAATTGCGTTGCGCTCACTGCCAATTGCTTTCCAGTCGGGAAACCTGTC
GTGCCAGCTGCATTAATGAATCGGCCAACGCGCGGGGAGAGGCGGTTTGCGTATTGGGCGCTCTTCCGCT
TCCTCGCTCACTGACTCGCTGCGCTCGGTCGTTCGGCTGCGGCGAGCGGTATCAGCTCACTCAAAGGCGG
TAATACGGTTATCCACAGAATCAGGGGATAACGCAGGAAAGAACATGTGAGCAAAAGGCCAGCAAAAGGC
CAGGAACCGTAAAAAGGCCGCGTTGCTGGCGTTTTTCCATAGGCTCCGCCCCCCTGACGAGCATCACAAA
AATCGACGCTCAAGTCAGAGGTGGCGAAACCCGACAGGACTATAAAGATACCAGGCGTTTCCCCCTGGAA
GCTCCCTCGTGCGCTCTCCTGTTCCGACCCTGCCGCTTACCGGATACCTGTCCGCCTTTCTCCCTTCGGG
AAGCGTGGCGCTTTCTCATAGCTCACGCTGTAGGTATCTCAGTTCGGTGTAGGTCGTTCGCTCCAAGCTG
GGCTGTGTGCACGAACCCCCCGTTCAGCCCGACCGCTGCGCCTTATCCGGTAACTATCGTCTTGAGTCCA
ACCCGGTAAGACACGACTTATCGCCACTGGCAGCAGCCACTGGTAACAGGATTAGCAGAGCGAGGTATGT
AGGCGGTGCTACAGAGTTCTTGAAGTGGTGGCCTAACTACGGCTACACTAGAAGAACAGTATTTGGTATC
TGCGCTCTGCTGAAGCCAGTTACCTTCGGAAAAAGAGTTGGTAGCTCTTGATCCGGCAAACAAACCACCG
CTGGTAGCGGTGGTTTTTTTGTTTGCAAGCAGCAGATTACGCGCAGAAAAAAAGGATCTCAAGAAGATCC
TTTGATCTTTTCTACGGGGTCTGACGCTCAGTGGAACGAAAACTCACGTTAAGGGATTTTGGTCATGAGA
TTATCAAAAAGGATCTTCACCTAGATCCTTTTAAATTAAAAATGAAGTTTTAAATCAATCTAAAGTATAT
ATGAGTAAACTTGGTCTGACAGTTACCAATGCTTAATCAGTGAGGCACCTATCTCAGCGATCTGTCTATT
TCGTTCATCCATAGTTGCCTGACTCCCCGTCGTGTAGATAACTACGATACGGGAGGGCTTACCATCTGGC
CCCAGTGCTGCAATGATACCGCGAGACCCACGCTCACCGGCTCCAGATTTATCAGCAATAAACCAGCCAG
CCGGAAGGGCCGAGCGCAGAAGTGGTCCTGCAACTTTATCCGCCTCCATCCAGTCTATTAATTGTTGCCG
GGAAGCTAGAGTAAGTAGTTCGCCAGTTAATAGTTTGCGCAACGTTGTTGCCATTGCTACAGGCATCGTG
GTGTCACGCTCGTCGTTTGGTATGGCTTCATTCAGCTCCGGTTCCCAACGATCAAGGCGAGTTACATGAT
CCCCCATGTTGTGCAAAAAAGCGGTTAGCTCCTTCGGTCCTCCGATCGTTGTCAGAAGTAAGTTGGCCGC
AGTGTTATCACTCATGGTTATGGCAGCACTGCATAATTCTCTTACTGTCATGCCATCCGTAAGATGCTTT
TCTGTGACTGGTGAGTACTCAACCAAGTCATTCTGAGAATAGTGTATGCGGCGACCGAGTTGCTCTTGCC
CGGCGTCAATACGGGATAATACCGCGCCACATAGCAGAACTTTAAAAGTGCTCATCATTGGAAAACGTTC
TTCGGGGCGAAAACTCTCAAGGATCTTACCGCTGTTGAGATCCAGTTCGATGTAACCCACTCGTGCACCC
AACTGATCTTCAGCATCTTTTACTTTCACCAGCGTTTCTGGGTGAGCAAAAACAGGAAGGCAAAATGCCG
CAAAAAAGGGAATAAGGGCGACACGGAAATGTTGAATACTCATACTCTTCCTTTTTCAATATTATTGAAG
CATTTATCAGGGTTATTGTCTCATGAGCGGATACATATTTGAATGTATTTAGAAAAATAAACAAATAGGG
GTTCCGCGCACATTTCCCCGAAAAGTGCCACCTGACGTCTAAGAAACCATTATTATCATGACATTAACCT
ATAAAAATAGGCGTATCACGAGGCC
